>Addgene plasmid #197081 | pMAT_M1_YLVV | addgene full sequence | sequence record 386808 | Addgene NGS Result
CTAAATTGTAAGCGTTAATATTTTGTTAAAATTCGCGTTAAATTTTTGTTAAATCAGCTCATTTTTTAAC
CAATAGGCCGAAATCGGCAAAATCCCTTATAAATCAAAAGAATAGACCGAGATAGGGTTGAGTGGCCGCT
ACAGGGCGCTCCCATTCGCCATTCAGGCTGCGCAACTGTTGGGAAGGGCGTTTCGGTGCGGGCCTCTTCG
CTATTACGCCAGCTGGCGAAAGGGGGATGTGCTGCAAGGCGATTAAGTTGGGTAACGCCAGGGTTTTCCC
AGTCACGACGTTGTAAAACGACGGCCAGTGAGCGCGACGTAATACGACTCACTATAGGGCGAATTGGCGG
AAGGCCGTCAAGGCCACGTGTCTTGTCCAGGCGCGCCACGGTACCCGGGGATCCACCTGCAACACTCCGG
ATCAGGATCTGACTACCACAATCCTGGCTACCTGGTGGTGCTGCCCGATAGCACACCTGGCTCCGGATCA
GGATCCGGCAGTGGTACAAGGCAGGTGGATCCTCTAGAGTCGTTTTAATTAATGGAGCACAAGACTGGCC
TCATGGGCCTTCCGCTCACTGCCCGCTTTCCAGTCGGGAAACCTGTCGTGCCAGCTGCATTAACATGGTC
ATAGCTGTTTCCTTGCGTATTGGGCGCTCTCCGCTTCCTCGCTCACTGACTCGCTGCGCTCGGTCGTTCG
GGTAAAGCCTGGGGTGCCTAATGAGCAAAAGGCCAGCAAAAGGCCAGGAACCGTAAAAAGGCCGCGTTGC
TGGCGTTTTTCCATAGGCTCCGCCCCCCTGACGAGCATCACAAAAATCGACGCTCAAGTCAGAGGTGGCG
AAACCCGACAGGACTATAAAGATACCAGGCGTTTCCCCCTGGAAGCTCCCTCGTGCGCTCTCCTGTTCCG
ACCCTGCCGCTTACCGGATACCTGTCCGCCTTTCTCCCTTCGGGAAGCGTGGCGCTTTCTCATAGCTCAC
GCTGTAGGTATCTCAGTTCGGTGTAGGTCGTTCGCTCCAAGCTGGGCTGTGTGCACGAACCCCCCGTTCA
GCCCGACCGCTGCGCCTTATCCGGTAACTATCGTCTTGAGTCCAACCCGGTAAGACACGACTTATCGCCA
CTGGCAGCAGCCACTGGTAACAGGATTAGCAGAGCGAGGTATGTAGGCGGTGCTACAGAGTTCTTGAAGT
GGTGGCCTAACTACGGCTACACTAGAAGAACAGTATTTGGTATCTGCGCTCTGCTGAAGCCAGTTACCTT
CGGAAAAAGAGTTGGTAGCTCTTGATCCGGCAAACAAACCACCGCTGGTAGCGGTGGTTTTTTTGTTTGC
AAGCAGCAGATTACGCGCAGAAAAAAAGGATCTCAAGAAGATCCTTTGATCTTTTCTACGGGGTCTGACG
CTCAGTGGAACGAAAACTCACGTTAAGGGATTTTGGTCATGAGATTATCAAAAAGGATCTTCACCTAGAT
CCTTTTAAATTAAAAATGAAGTTTTAAATCAATCTAAAGTATATATGAGTAAACTTGGTCTGACAGTTAC
CAATGCTTAATCAGTGAGGCACCTATCTCAGCGATCTGTCTATTTCGTTCATCCATAGTTGCCTGACTCC
CCGTCGTGTAGATAACTACGATACGGGAGGGCTTACCATCTGGCCCCAGTGCTGCAATGATACCGCGAGA
ACCACGCTCACCGGCTCCAGATTTATCAGCAATAAACCAGCCAGCCGGAAGGGCCGAGCGCAGAAGTGGT
CCTGCAACTTTATCCGCCTCCATCCAGTCTATTAATTGTTGCCGGGAAGCTAGAGTAAGTAGTTCGCCAG
TTAATAGTTTGCGCAACGTTGTTGCCATTGCTACAGGCATCGTGGTGTCACGCTCGTCGTTTGGTATGGC
TTCATTCAGCTCCGGTTCCCAACGATCAAGGCGAGTTACATGATCCCCCATGTTGTGCAAAAAAGCGGTT
AGCTCCTTCGGTCCTCCGATCGTTGTCAGAAGTAAGTTGGCCGCAGTGTTATCACTCATGGTTATGGCAG
CACTGCATAATTCTCTTACTGTCATGCCATCCGTAAGATGCTTTTCTGTGACTGGTGAGTACTCAACCAA
GTCATTCTGAGAATAGTGTATGCGGCGACCGAGTTGCTCTTGCCCGGCGTCAATACGGGATAATACCGCG
CCACATAGCAGAACTTTAAAAGTGCTCATCATTGGAAAACGTTCTTCGGGGCGAAAACTCTCAAGGATCT
TACCGCTGTTGAGATCCAGTTCGATGTAACCCACTCGTGCACCCAACTGATCTTCAGCATCTTTTACTTT
CACCAGCGTTTCTGGGTGAGCAAAAACAGGAAGGCAAAATGCCGCAAAAAAGGGAATAAGGGCGACACGG
AAATGTTGAATACTCATACTCTTCCTTTTTCAATATTATTGAAGCATTTATCAGGGTTATTGTCTCATGA
GCGGATACATATTTGAATGTATTTAGAAAAATAAACAAATAGGGGTTCCGCGCACATTTCCCCGAAAAGT
GCCAC
Features (pLannotate 1.2.2; 11 found; start..end, strand, type, name):
      3..134     -  rep_origin     M13 ori (fragment): M13 bacteriophage origin of replication; arrow indicates direction of (+) strand synthesis
    155..311     -  CDS            lacZα (fragment): LacZα fragment of β-galactosidase; lacZ fragment
    320..338     +  promoter       T7 promoter: promoter for bacteriophage T7 RNA polymerase
    389..404     +  misc_feature   MCS (fragment): pUC18/19 multiple cloning site
    431..484     +  CDS            LAT (fragment): LAT_HUMAN - Experimental evidence at protein level: Swiss-Prot protein existence level 1. Required for TCR (T-cell antigen receptor)- and pre-TCR- mediated signaling, both in mature T-cells and during their development. Involved in FCGR3 (low affinity immunoglobulin gamma Fc region receptor III)-mediated signaling in natural killer cells and FCER1 (high affinity immunoglobulin epsilon receptor)-mediated signaling in mast cells. Couples activation of these receptors and their associated kinases with distal intracellular events such as mobilization of intracellular calcium stores, PKC activation
    517..532     +  misc_feature   MCS (fragment): pUC18/19 multiple cloning site
    576..623     -  CDS            lacI (fragment): lac repressor; lacI; The lac repressor binds to the lac operator to inhibit transcription in E. coli. This inhibition can be relieved by adding lactose or isopropyl-β-D-thiogalactopyranoside (IPTG).
    660..700     -  rep_origin     RSF ori (fragment): Plasmids containing the RSF 1030 origin of replication can be propagated in E. coli cells that contain additional plasmids with compatible origins.
    778..1366    -  rep_origin     ori: high-copy-number ColE1/pMB1/pBR322/pUC origin of replication
   1537..2397    -  CDS            AmpR: β-lactamase; bla; confers resistance to ampicillin, carbenicillin, and related antibiotics
   2398..2502    -  promoter       AmpR promoter: bla
