[The description below was written by a language model from this plasmid's Addgene catalogue record and pLannotate feature annotations shown in this document.]
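Description:
pMAT_M1_YLVV is a small (about 2.5 kb) bacterial cloning plasmid built on the commercial pMAT gene-synthesis backbone. It serves as a storage and donor vector for a short synthetic coding fragment rather than as a stand-alone expression construct. The catalogue lists it as a mammalian expression vector, but the feature table shows no mammalian promoter, polyadenylation signal or eukaryotic selection marker. It is maintained in E. coli at high copy through a ColE1/pUC-type origin and selected with ampicillin via the β-lactamase gene and its native promoter. The remaining annotations are partial backbone remnants: fragments of an M13 origin, lacZα, lacI and an RSF origin. An intact T7 promoter also lies upstream of the insert region.

The payload is the coding sequence for signaling peptide M1, a human-derived segment carrying the YLVV signaling motif. The annotation places it as a roughly 54-nucleotide match to LAT, the linker for activation of T cells, an adaptor protein that couples T-cell receptor engagement to downstream events such as calcium mobilization. The fragment is flanked on both sides by short pieces of multiple cloning site, consistent with its intended use. According to the record, the insert is excised by digestion and transferred into the recipient pHR_pSFFV_scFVCD19_CD8a_CD3zP2AEGFP, whose name indicates an anti-CD19 scFv, CD8a, CD3ζ and a P2A-linked EGFP reporter. The specific restriction sites are not stated. The plasmid is thus one module in a set of signaling-motif parts used to assemble combinatorial CAR libraries and study how motif composition shapes CAR T cell phenotype.
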