Addgene plasmid #197081: pMAT_M1_YLVV
Purpose: This plasmid contains the coding sequence for signaling peptide M1, which contains the YLVV signaling motif. Digest this insert and add it to pHR_pSFFV_scFVCD19_CD8a_CD3zP2AEGFP
Depositing lab: Wendell Lim. Depositing organization: University of California, San Francisco (UCSF). Publication: Decoding CAR T cell phenotype using combinatorial signaling motif libraries and machine learning. Daniels KG, Wang S, Simic MS, Bhargava HK, Capponi S, Tonai Y, Yu W, Bianco S, Lim WA. Science. 2022 Dec 16;378(6625):1194-1200. doi: 10.1126/science.abq0225. Epub 2022 Dec 8. PubMed 36480602.
Backbone
  Vector backbone: pMAT
  Backbone manufacturer: Thermofisher
  Vector type: Mammalian Expression
Growth in bacteria
  Bacterial resistance: Ampicillin, 100 μg/mL
  Growth temperature: 37°C
  Growth strain: DH5alpha
  Copy number: High Copy
Gene/Insert
  Gene/Insert name: This plasmid contains the coding sequence for signaling peptide M1, which contains the YLVV signaling motif.
  Species: H. sapiens (human)
Resource information
  A portion of this plasmid was derived from a plasmid made by: CD8a hinge and transmembrane domain: Provided by Michael Milone and Dr. Carl June UPENN.
Terms and licenses: Academic/Nonprofit Terms; Industry Terms: Not Available to Industry
How to cite: pMAT_M1_YLVV was a gift from Wendell Lim (Addgene plasmid # 197081 ; http://n2t.net/addgene:197081 ; RRID:Addgene_197081)
